>Addgene plasmid #242890 | LZRS-MS-NEO_PIWIL2-FLAG | addgene full sequence | sequence record 488543 | Addgene Long Read Sequencing Result
CAGCTTTGCTCTTAGGAGTTTCCTAATACATCCCAAACTCAAATATATAAAGCATTTGACTTGTTCTATG
CCCTAGGGGGCGGGGGGAAGCTAAGCCAGCTTTTTTTAACATTTAAAATGTTAATTCCATTTTAAATGCA
CAGATGTTTTTATTTCATAAGGGTTTCAATGTGCATGAATGCTGCAATATTCCTGTTACCAAAGCTAGTA
TAAATAAAAATAGATAAACGTGGAAATTACTTAGAGTTTCTGTCATTAACGTTTCCTTCCTCAGTTGACA
ACATAAATGCGCTGCTGAGAAGCCAGTTTGCATCTGTCAGGATCAATTTCCCATTATGCCAGTCATATTA
ATTACTAGTCAATTAGTTGATTTTTATTTTTGACATATACATGTGAAAGACCCCACCTGTAGGTTTGGCA
AGCTAGCTTAAGTAACGCCATTTTGCAAGGCATGGAAAAATACATAACTGAGAATAGAAAAGTTCAGATC
AAGGTCAGGAACAGATGGAACAGCTGAATATGGGCCAAACAGGATATCTGTGGTAAGCAGTTCCTGCCCC
GGCTCAGGGCCAAGAACAGATGGAACAGCTGAATATGGGCCAAACAGGATATCTGTGGTAAGCAGTTCCT
GCCCCGGCTCAGGGCCAAGAACAGATGGTCCCCAGATGCGGTCCAGCCCTCAGCAGTTTCTAGAGAACCA
TCAGATGTTTCCAGGGTGCCCCAAGGACCTGAAATGACCCTGTGCCTTATTTGAACTAACCAATCAGTTC
GCTTCTCGCTTCTGTTCGCGCGCTTCTGCTCCCCGAGCTCAATAAAAGAGCCCACAACCCCTCACTCGGC
GCGCCAGTCCTCCGATTGACTGAGTCGCCCGGGTACCCGTGTATCCAATAAACCCTCTTGCAGTTGCATC
CGACTTGTGGTCTCGCTGTTCCTTGGGAGGGTCTCCTCTGAGTGATTGACTACCCGTCAGCGGGGGTCTT
TCATTTGGGGGCTCGTCCGGGATCGGGAGACCCCTGCCCAGGGACCACCGACCCACCACCGGGAGGTAAG
CTGGCCAGCAACTTATCTGTGTCTGTCCGATTGTCTAGTGTCTATGACTGATTTTATGCGCCTGCGTCGG
TACTAGTTAGCTAACTAGCTCTGTATCTGGCGGACCCGTGGTGGAACTGACGAGTTCGGAACACCCGGCC
GCAACCCTGGGAGACGTCCCAGGGACTTCGGGGGCCGTTTTTGTGGCCCGACCTGAGTCCAAAAATCCCG
ATCGTTTTGGACTCTTTGGTGCACCCCCCTTAGAGGAGGGATATGTGGTTCTGGTAGGAGACGAGAACCT
AAAACAGTTCCCGCCTCCGTCTGAATTTTTGCTTTCGGTTTGGGACCGAAGCCGCGCCGCGCGTCTTGTC
TGCTGCAGCATCGTTCTGTGTTGTCTCTGTCTGACTGTGTTTCTGTATTTGTCTGAAAATATGGGCCCGG
GCCAGACTGTTACCACTCCCTTAAGTTTGACCTTAGGTCACTGGAAAGATGTCGAGCGGATCGCTCACAA
CCAGTCGGTAGATGTCAAGAAGAGACGTTGGGTTACCTTCTGCTCTGCAGAATGGCCAACCTTTAACGTC
GGATGGCCGCGAGACGGCACCTTTAACCGAGACCTCATCACCCAGGTTAAGATCAAGGTCTTTTCACCTG
GCCCGCATGGACACCCAGACCAGGTCCCCTACATCGTGACCTGGGAAGCCTTGGCTTTTGACCCCCCTCC
CTGGGTCAAGCCCTTTGTACACCCTAAGCCTCCGCCTCCTCTTCCTCCATCCGCCCCGTCTCTCCCCCTT
GAACCTCCTCGTTCGACCCCGCCTCGATCCTCCCTTTATCCAGCCCTCACTCCTTCTCTAGGCGCCCCCA
TATGGCCATATGAGATCTTATATGGGGCACCCCCGCCCCTTGTAAACTTCCCTGACCCTGACATGACAAG
AGTTACTAACAGCCCCTCTCTCCAAGCTCACTTACAGGCTCTCTACTTAGTCCAGCACGAAGTCTGGAGA
CCTCTGGCGGCAGCCTACCAAGAACAACTGGACCGACCGGTGGTACCTCACCCTTACCGAGTCGGCGACA
CAGTGTGGGTCCGCCGACACCAGACTAAGAACCTAGAACCTCGCTGGAAAGGACCTTACACAGTCCTGCT
GACCACCCCCACCGCCCTCAAAGTAGACGGCATCGCAGCTTGGATACACGCCGCCCACGTGAAGGCTGCC
GACCCCGGGGGTGGACCATCCTCTAGACTGCCGGATCCCAGTGTGGTGGTAGGGAATTCAAACGGGCCCT
CTAGACCAATGGATCCTTTCCGACCATCGTTCAGGGGCCAGTCTCCTATCCACCCATCCCAGTGCCAGGC
TGTACGGATGCCAGGCTGTTGGCCACAAGCTTCTAAACCTTTGGACCCAGCTCTGGGCAGGGGAGCACCT
GCAGGCAGAGGCCATGTATTTGGAAAGCCAGAGGAACCAAGCACACAGAGGGGGCCAGCACAAAGGGAGT
CTGTGGGTTTGGTCTCCATGTTCCGAGGCCTGGGCATTGAAACAGTTTCTAAGACCCCTCTGAAACGGGA
AATGCTTCCATCAGGTAGAGGCATTTTAGGTCGAGGCTTGTCTGCTAATCTGGTACGCAAGGACAGGGAG
GAACTCTCTCCCACTTTTTGGGATCCAAAAGTGTTGGCGGCTGGGGACAGCAAGATGGCAGAGACCTCCG
TTGGTTGGAGTAGGACGCTTGGAAGAGGGAGTTCAGATGCGTCTTTATTACCACTGGGAAGAGCAGCAGG
TGGTATCAGCAGAGAAGTGGACAAGCCTCCCTGTACCTTCAGCACACCGTCCCGGGGTCCCCCGCAGCTG
TCATCACCACCAGCTCTGCCCCAGTCTCCCCTGCACTCTCCAGATCGCCCTCTGGTCCTGACTGTGGAAC
ACAAGGAAAAAGAGCTTATTGTGAAGCAAGGATCAAAAGGAACACCTCAGTCTTTGGGACTGAACCTCGT
CAAAATACAGTGTCATAATGAAGCAGTTTATCAATATCATGTGACTTTCAGCCCCAATGTGGAGTGCAAA
AGCATGAGGTTCGGCATGTTGAAGGACCATCAAGCTGTCACCGGCAACGTCACTGCGTTTGATGGATCTA
TTCTCTATCTGCCTGTTAAGCTTCAACAAGTTCTTGAGTTAAAAAGTCAAAGGAAAACAGACAGTGCTGA
AATCAGCATTAAGATTCAGATGACAAAGATCCTGGAGCCCTGCTCTGACCTGTGCATTCCCTTCTACAAT
GTTGTTTTCCGTCGGGTAATGAAACTTTTAGATATGAAGCTTGTGGGGAGAAACTTTTATGACCCTACAA
GTGCTATGGTACTACAGCAACACAGATTGCAGATCTGGCCAGGCTATGCAGCTAGCATCCGAAGGACAGA
TGGAGGGCTCTTCCTGCTAGCTGATGTCTCCCATAAGGTCATTCGGAATGACTGTGTGCTGGATGTCATG
CATGCCATTTATCAGCAGAATAAAGAACACTTCCAGGATGAGTGTACTAAGCTTCTGGTTGGCAATATTG
TTATCACCCGATATAACAATCGTACCTATCGTATTGATGATGTGGATTGGAATAAGACTCCAAAGGATAG
CTTCACGATGTCTGATGGGAAAGAGATCACATTCTTGGAATACTACAGCAAAAATTATGGGATCACAGTT
AAGGAAGAGGACCAGCCATTGCTGATTCACAGGCCCAGTGAGAGACAGGATAATCATGGGATGCTGCTAA
AAGGGGAAATCCTGCTGCTGCCTGAGCTTTCTTTTATGACCGGAATCCCAGAGAAGATGAAGAAGGACTT
CAGAGCCATGAAGGATTTGGCTCAGCAAATCAATCTGAGCCCCAAGCAACACCATAGTGCTTTGGAATGC
TTGCTGCAAAGAATTGCAAAGAACGAGGCAGCCACCAATGAACTGATGCGTTGGGGGCTCCGTCTGCAAA
AGGATGTACATAAGATTGAAGGACGTGTTCTGCCAATGGAAAGAATTAACTTAAAAAATACTTCGTTTAT
CACATCTCAGGAACTAAACTGGGTTAAGGAAGTAACCAGAGACCCTTCCATCTTGACTATCCCCATGCAT
TTCTGGGCACTTTTTTACCCAAAGAGAGCAATGGACCAGGCTCGAGAACTGGTCAACATGTTGGAGAAGA
TAGCCGGCCCCATTGGCATGCGTATGAGCCCACCGGCCTGGGTTGAACTAAAGGATGACCGAATAGAGAC
TTATGTCAGAACCATTCAATCCACGTTAGGAGCTGAGGGGAAGATACAGATGGTTGTTTGCATCATCATG
GGCCCACGTGATGATCTCTATGGGGCCATCAAGAAGCTGTGCTGTGTGCAGTCCCCAGTGCCCTCCCAGG
TTGTCAATGTTCGAACCATTGGTCAGCCCACCAGGCTTCGGAGTGTGGCCCAGAAGATTTTACTTCAGAT
TAACTGTAAATTGGGTGGTGAGCTCTGGGGAGTGGATATTCCTCTGAAACAGTTAATGGTGATCGGGATG
GATGTTTACCATGACCCCAGTAGAGGCATGCGCTCCGTGGTTGGCTTCGTGGCAAGCATCAATCTCACCC
TCACAAAATGGTATTCCCGGGTGGTGTTCCAGATGCCGCATCAGGAGATTGTGGACAGCCTGAAGCTATG
CCTCGTGGGCTCCTTAAAAAAGTTTTATGAGGTGAACCACTGTCTACCAGAGAAGATTGTGGTGTACCGT
GATGGAGTGTCTGATGGCCAACTGAAGACAGTTGCCAACTATGAGATTCCTCAACTACAGAAGTGTTTTG
AAGCTTTTGAGAATTATCAGCCCAAGATGGTGGTGTTTGTAGTTCAGAAGAAAATCAGTACTAATCTATA
TCTGGCTGCTCCTCAGAACTTTGTAACTCCCACTCCTGGAACTGTGGTAGATCATACAATAACAAGCTGT
GAGTGGGTGGATTTCTATCTTCTTGCCCATCATGTACGGCAGGGCTGTGGCATTCCTACGCATTATGTCT
GTGTTCTCAACACCGCAAACCTGAGCCCTGATCATATGCAGAGGCTGACTTTCAAACTGTGCCACATGTA
CTGGAATTGGCCTGGCACCATCAGAGTTCCAGCTCCTTGCAAGTATGCCCACAAGCTAGCTTTCCTGTCA
GGACACATCTTGCATCATGAACCAGCCATCCAGCTGTGCGAGAACCTGTTCTTCCTGGATTACAAGGATG
ACGACGATAAGGACTATAAGGACGATGATGACAAGGACTACAAAGATGATGACGATAAATGAGAATTCTG
CAAGCCGCGATCGCAGCGCTGGCCGGTCCGGCCGGTCCAACTGCAGGTCGAGCATGCATCTAGGGCGGCC
AATTCCGCCCCTCTCCCCCCCCCCCCTAACGTTACTGGCCGAAGCCGCTTGGAATAAGGCCGGTGTGCGT
TTGTCTATATGTTATTTTCCACCATATTGCCGTCTTTTGGCAATGTGAGGGCCCGGAAACCTGGCCCTGT
CTTCTTGACGAGCATTCCTAGGGGTCTTTCCCCTCTCGCCAAAGGAATGCAAGGTCTGTTGAATGTCGTG
AAGGAAGCAGTTCCTCTGGAAGCTTCTTGAAGACAAACAACGTCTGTAGCGACCCTTTGCAGGCAGCGGA
ACCCCCCACCTGGCGACAGGTGCCTCTGCGGCCAAAAGCCACGTGTATAAGATACACCTGCAAAGGCGGC
ACAACCCCAGTGCCACGTTGTGAGTTGGATAGTTGTGGAAAGAGTCAAATGGCTCTCCTCAAGCGTATTC
AACAAGGGGCTGAAGGATGCCCAGAAGGTACCCCATTGTATGGGATCTGATCTGGGGCCTCGGTGCACAT
GCTTTACATGTGTTTAGTCGAGGTTAAAAAAACGTCTAGGCCCCCCGAACCACGGGGACGTGGTTTTCCT
TTGAAAAACACGATGATAAGCTTGCCACAACCCGGGATAATTCCTGCAGCCAATATGGGATCGGCCATTG
AACAAGATGGATTGCACGCAGGTTCTCCGGCCGCTTGGGTGGAGAGGCTATTCGGCTATGACTGGGCACA
ACAGACAATCGGCTGCTCTGATGCCGCCGTGTTCCGGCTGTCAGCGCAGGGGCGCCCGGTTCTTTTTGTC
AAGACCGACCTGTCCGGTGCCCTGAATGAACTGCAGGACGAGGCAGCGCGGCTATCGTGGCTGGCCACGA
CGGGCGTTCCTTGCGCAGCTGTGCTCGACGTTGTCACTGAAGCGGGAAGGGACTGGCTGCTATTGGGCGA
AGTGCCGGGGCAGGATCTCCTGTCATCTCACCTTGCTCCTGCCGAGAAAGTATCCATCATGGCTGATGCA
ATGCGGCGGCTGCATACGCTTGATCCGGCTACCTGCCCATTCGACCACCAAGCGAAACATCGCATCGAGC
GAGCACGTACTCGGATGGAAGCCGGTCTTGTCGATCAGGATGATCTGGACGAAGAGCATCAGGGGCTCGC
GCCAGCCGAACTGTTCGCCAGGCTCAAGGCGCGCATGCCCGACGGCGATGATCTCGTCGTGACCCATGGC
GATGCCTGCTTGCCGAATATCATGGTGGAAAATGGCCGCTTTTCTGGATTCATCGACTGTGGCCGGCTGG
GTGTGGCGGACCGCTATCAGGACATAGCGTTGGCTACCCGTGATATTGCTGAAGAGCTTGGCGGCGAATG
GGCTGACCGCTTCCTCGTGCTTTACGGTATCGCCGCTCCCGATTCGCAGCGCATCGCCTTCTATCGCCTT
CTTGACGAGTTCTTCTGAGGGGATCAATTCTCTAGAGCTCGCTGATCGCGGCCGCCAGCACAGTGGTCGA
CGATAAAATAAAAGATTTTATTTAGTCTCCAGAAAAAGGGGGGAATGAAAGACCCCACCTGTAGGTTTGG
CAAGCTAGCTTAAGTAACGCCATTTTGCAAGGCATGGAAAAATACATAACTGAGAATAGAGAAGTTCAGA
TCAAGGTCAGGAACAGATGGAACAGCTGAATATGGGCCAAACAGGATATCTGTGGTAAGCAGTTCCTGCC
CCGGCTCAGGGCCAAGAACAGATGGAACAGCTGAATATGGGCCAAACAGGATATCTGTGGTAAGCAGTTC
CTGCCCCGGCTCAGGGCCAAGAACAGATGGTCCCCAGATGCGGTCCAGCCCTCAGCAGTTTCTAGAGAAC
CATCAGATGTTTCCAGGGTGCCCCAAGGACCTGAAATGACCCTGTGCCTTATTTGAACTAACCAATCAGT
TCGCTTCTCGCTTCTGTTCGCGCGCTTCTGCTCCCCGAGCTCAATAAAAGAGCCCACAACCCCTCACTCG
GGGCGCCAGTCCTCCGATTGACTGAGTCGCCCGGGTACCCGTGTATCCAATAAACCCTCTTGCAGTTGCA
TCCGACTTGTGGTCTCGCTGTTCCTTGGGAGGGTCTCCTCTGAGTGATTGACTACCCGTCAGCGGGGGTC
TTTCACATGCAGCATGTATCAAAATTAATTTGGTTTTTTTTCTTAAGTATTTACATTAAATGGCCATAGT
TGCATTAATGAATCGGCCAACGCGCGGGGAGAGGCGGTTTGCGTATTGGGCGCTCTTCCGCTTCCTCGCT
CACTGACTCGCTGCGCTCGGTCGTTCGGCTGCGGCGAGCGGTATCAGCTCACTCAAAGGCGGTAATACGG
TTATCCACAGAATCAGGGGATAACGCAGGAAAGAACATGTGAGCAAAAGGCCAGCAAAAGGCCAGGAACC
GTAAAAAGGCCGCGTTGCTGGCGTTTTTCCATAGGCTCCGCCCCCCTGACGAGCATCACAAAAATCGACG
CTCAAGTCAGAGGTGGCGAAACCCGACAGGACTATAAAGATACCAGGCGTTTCCCCCTGGAAGCTCCCTC
GTGCGCTCTCCTGTTCCGACCCTGCCGCTTACCGGATACCTGTCCGCCTTTCTCCCTTCGGGAAGCGTGG
CGCTTTCTCATAGCTCACGCTGTAGGTATCTCAGTTCGGTGTAGGTCGTTCGCTCCAAGCTGGGCTGTGT
GCACGAACCCCCCGTTCAGCCCGACCGCTGCGCCTTATCCGGTAACTATCGTCTTGAGTCCAACCCGGTA
AGACACGACTTATCGCCACTGGCAGCAGCCACTGGTAACAGGATTAGCAGAGCGAGGTATGTAGGCGGTG
CTACAGAGTTCTTGAAGTGGTGGCCTAACTACGGCTACACTAGAAGAACAGTATTTGGTATCTGCGCTCT
GCTGAAGCCAGTTACCTTCGGAAAAAGAGTTGGTAGCTCTTGATCCGGCAAACAAACCACCGCTGGTAGC
GGTGGTTTTTTTGTTTGCAAGCAGCAGATTACGCGCAGAAAAAAAGGATCTCAAGAAGATCCTTTGATCT
TTTCTACGGGGTCTGACGCTCAGTGGAACGAAAACTCACGTTAAGGGATTTTGGTCATGAGATTATCAAA
AAGGATCTTCACCTAGATCCTTTTGCGGCCGAATTAGATCCAGACATGATAAGATACATTGATGAGTTTG
GACAAACCACAACTAGAATGCAGTGAAAAAAATGCTTTATTTGTGAAATTTGTGATGCTATTGCTTTATT
TGTAACCATTATAAGCTGCAATAAACAAGTTAACAACAACAATTGCATTCATTTTATGTTTCAGGTTCAG
GGGGAGGTGTGGGAGGTTTTTTAAAGCAAGTAAAACCTCTACAAATGTGGTATGGCTGATTATGATCCTC
TAGAGTCGGTGGGCCTCGGGGGCGGGTGCGGGGTCGGCGGGGCCGCCCCGGGTGGCTTCGGTCGGAGCCA
TGGGGTCGTGCGCTCCTTTCGGTCGGGCGCTGCGGGTCGTGGGGCGGGCGTCAGGCACCGGGCTTGCGGG
TCATGCACCAGGTGCGCGGTCCTTCGGGCACCTCGACGTCGGCGGTGACGGTGAAGCCGAGCCGCTCGTA
GAAGGGGAGGTTGCGGGGCGCGGAGGTCTCCAGGAAGGCGGGCACCCCGGCGCGCTCGGCCGCCTCCACT
CCGGGGAGCACGACGGCGCTGCCCAGACCCTTGCCCTGGTGGTCGGGCGAGACGCCGACGGTGGCCAGGA
ACCACGCGGGCTCCTTGGGCCGGTGCGGCGCCAGGAGGCCTTCCATCTGTTGCTGCGCGGCCAGCCGGGA
ACCGCTCAACTCGGCCATGCGCGGGCCGATCTCGGCGAACACCGCCCCCGCTTCGACGCTCTCCGGCGTG
GTCCAGACCGCCACCGCGGCGCCGTCGTCCGCGACCCACACCTTGCCGATGTCGAGCCCGACGCGCGTGA
GGAAGAGTTCTTGCAGCTCGGTGACCCGCTCGATGTGGCGGTCCGGGTCGACGGTGTGGCGCGTGGCGGG
GTAGTCGGCGAACGCGGCGGCGAGGGTGCGTACGGCCCGGGGGACGTCGTCGCGGGTGGCGAGGCGCACC
GTGGGCTTGTACTCGGTCATGGAAGGTCGTCTCCTTGTGAGGGGTCAGGGGCGTGGGTCAGGGGATGGTG
GCGGCACCGGTCGTGGCGGCCGACCTGCAGGTCGAAAGGCCCGGAGATGAGGAAGAGGAGAACAGCGCGG
CAGACGTGCGCTTTTGAAGCGTGCAGAATGCCGGGCCTCCGGAGGACCTTCGGGCGCCCGCCCCGCCCCT
GAGCCCGCCCCTGAGCCCGCCCCCGGACCCACCCCTTCCCAGCCTCTGAGCCCAGAAAGCGAAGGAGCAA
AGCTGCTATTGGCCGCTGCCCCAAAGGCCTACCCGCTTCCATTGCTCAGCGGTGCTGTCCATCTGCACGA
GACTAGTGAGACGTGCTACTTCCATTTGTCACGTCCTGCACGACGCGAGCTGCGGGGCGGGGGGGAACTT
CCTGACTAGGGGAGGAGTAGAAGGTGGCGCGAAGGGGCCACCAAAGAACGGAGCCGGTTGGCGCCTACCG
GTGGATGTGGAATGTGTGCGAGGCCAGAGGCCACTTGTGTAGCGCCAAGTGCCCAGCGGGGCTGCTAAAG
CGCATGCTCCAGACTGCCTTGGGAAAAGCGCCTCCCCTACCCGGTAGAATTAATTCTCATGTTTGACAGC
TTATCATCGATAAGCTGATCCTCACAGGCCGCACCCAGCTTTTCTTCCGTTGCCCCAGTAGCATCTCTGT
CTGGTGACCTTGAAGAGGAAGAGGAGGGGTCCCGAGAATCCCCATCCCTACCGTCCAGCAAAAAGGGGGA
CGAGGAATTTGAGGCCTGGCTTGAGGCTCAGGACGCAAATCTTGAGGATGTTCAGCGGGAGTTTTCCGGG
CTGCGAGTAATTGGTGATGAGGACGAGGATGGTTCGGAGGATGGGGAATTTTCAGACCTGGATCTGTCTG
ACAGCGACCATGAAGGGGATGAGGGTGGGGGGGCTGTTGGAGGGGGCAGGAGTCTGCACTCCCTGTATTC
ACTGAGCGTCGTCTAATAAAGATGTCTATTGATCTCTTTTAGTGTGAATCATGTCTGACGAGGGGCCAGG
TACAGGACCTGGAAATGGCCTAGGAGAGAAGGGAGACACATCTGGACCAGAAGGCTCCGGCGGCAGTGGA
CCTCAAAGAAGAGGGGGTGATAACCATGGACGAGGACGGGGAAGAGGACGAGGACGAGGAGGCGGAAGAC
CAGGAGCCCCGGGCGGCTCAGGATCAGGGCCAAGACATAGAGATGGTGTCCGGAGACCCCAAAAACGTCC
AAGTTGCATTGGCTGCAAAGGGACCCACGGTGGAACAGGAGCAGGAGCAGGAGCGGGAGGGGCAGGAGCA
GGAGGGGCAGGAGCAGGAGGAGGGGCAGGAGCAGGAGGAGGGGCAGGAGGGGCAGGAGGGGCAGGAGGGG
CAGGAGCAGGAGGAGGGGCAGGAGCAGGAGGAGGGGCAGGAGGGGCAGGAGGGGCAGGAGCAGGAGGAGG
GGCAGGAGCAGGAGGAGGGGCAGGAGGGGCAGGAGCAGGAGGAGGGGCAGGAGGGGCAGGAGGGGCAGGA
GCAGGAGGAGGGGCAGGAGCAGGAGGAGGGGCAGGAGGGGCAGGAGCAGGAGGAGGGGCAGGAGGGGCAG
GAGGGGCAGGAGCAGGAGGAGGGGCAGGAGCAGGAGGGGCAGGAGGGGCAGGAGGGGCAGGAGCAGGAGG
GGCAGGAGCAGGAGGAGGGGCAGGAGGGGCAGGAGGGGCAGGAGCAGGAGGGGCAGGAGCAGGAGGGGCA
GGAGCAGGAGGGGCAGGAGCAGGAGGGGCAGGAGGGGCAGGAGCAGGAGGGGCAGGAGGGGCAGGAGCAG
GAGGGGCAGGAGGGGCAGGAGCAGGAGGAGGGGCAGGAGGGGCAGGAGCAGGAGGAGGGGCAGGAGGGGC
AGGAGCAGGAGGGGCAGGAGGGGCAGGAGCAGGAGGGGCAGGAGGGGCAGGAGCAGGAGGGGCAGGAGGG
GCAGGAGCAGGAGGAGGGGCAGGAGCAGGAGGGGCAGGAGCAGGAGGTGGAGGCCGGGGTCGAGGAGGCA
GTGGAGGCCGGGGTCGAGGAGGTAGTGGAGGCCGGGGTCGAGGAGGTAGTGGAGGCCGCCGGGGTAGAGG
ACGTGAAAGAGCCAGGGGGGGAAGTCGTGAAAGAGCCAGGGGGAGAGGTCGTGGACGTGGAGAAAAGAGG
CCCAGGAGTCCCAGTAGTCAGTCATCATCATCCGGGTCTCCACCGCGCAGGCCCCCTCCAGGTAGAAGGC
CATTTTTCCACCCTGTAGGGGAAGCCGATTATTTTGAATACCACCAAGAAGGTGGCCCAGATGGTGAGCC
TGACGTGCCCCCGGGAGCGATAGAGCAGGGCCCCGCAGATGACCCAGGAGAAGGCCCAAGCACTGGACCC
CGGGGTCAGGGTGATGGAGGCAGGCGCAAAAAAGGAGGGTGGTTTGGAAAGCATCGTGGTCAAGGAGGTT
CCAACCCGAAATTTGAGAACATTGCAGAAGGTTTAAGAGCTCTCCTGGCTAGGAGTCACGTAGAAAGGAC
TACCGACGAAGGAACTTGGGTCGCCGGTGTGTTCGTATATGGAGGTAGTAAGACCTCCCTTTACAACCTA
AGGCGAGGAACTGCCCTTGCTATTCCACAATGTCGTCTTACACCATTGAGTCGTCTCCCCTTTGGAATGG
CCCCTGGACCCGGCCCACAACCTGGCCCGCTAAGGGAGTCCATTGTCTGTTATTTCATGGTCTTTTTACA
AACTCATATATTTGCTGAGGTTTTGAAGGATGCGATTAAGGACCTTGTTATGACAAAGCCCGCTCCTACC
TGCAATATCAGGGTGACTGTGTGCAGCTTTGACGATGGAGTAGATTTGCCTCCCTGGTTTCCACCTATGG
TGGAAGGGGCTGCCGCGGAGGGTGATGACGGAGATGACGGAGATGAAGGAGGTGATGGAGATGAGGGTGA
GGAAGGGCAGGAGTGATGTAACTTGTTAGGAGACGCCCTCAATCGTATTAAAAGCCGTGTATTCCCCCGC
ACTAAAGAATAAATCCCCAGTAGACATCATGCGTGCTGTTGGTGTATTTCTGGCCATCTGTCTTGTCACC
ATTTTCGTCCTCCCAACATGGGGCAATTGGGCATACCCATGTTGTCACGTCACTCAGCTCCGCGCTCAAC
ACCTTCTCGCGTTGGAAAACATTAGCGACATTTACCTGGTGAGCAATCAGACATGCGACGGCTTTAGCCT
GGCCTCCTTAAATTCACCTAAGAATGGGAGCAACCAGCAGGAAAAGGACAAGCAGCGAAAATTCACGCCC
CCTTGGGAGGTGGCGGCATATGCAAAGGATAGCACTCCCACTCTACTACTGGGTATCATATGCTGACTGT
ATATGCATGAGGATAGCATATGCTACCCGGATACAGATTAGGATAGCATATACTACCCAGATATAGATTA
GGATAGCATATGCTACCCAGATATAGATTAGGATAGCCTATGCTACCCAGATATAAATTAGGATAGCATA
TACTACCCAGATATAGATTAGGATAGCATATGCTACCCAGATATAGATTAGGATAGCCTATGCTACCCAG
ATATAGATTAGGATAGCATATGCTACCCAGATATAGATTAGGATAGCATATGCTATCCAGATATTTGGGT
AGTATATGCTACCCAGATATAAATTAGGATAGCATATACTACCCTAATCTCTATTAGGATAGCATATGCT
ACCCGGATACAGATTAGGATAGCATATACTACCCTAATCTCTATTAGGATAGCATATGCTACCCGGATAC
AGATTAGGATAGCATATACTACCCAGATATAGATTAGGATAGCATATGCTACCCAGATATAGATTAGGAT
AGCCTATGCTACCCAGATATAAATTAGGATAGCATATACTACCCAGATATAGATTAGGATAGCATATGCT
ACCCAGATATAGATTAGGATAGCCTATGCTACCCAGATATAGATTAGGATAGCATATGCTATCCAGATAT
TTGGGTAGTATATGCTACCCATGGCAACATTAGCCCACCGTGCTCTCAGCGACCTCGTGAATATGAGGAC
CAACAACCCTGTGCTTGGCGCTCAGGCGCAAGTGTGTGTAATTTGTCCTCCAGATCGCAGCAATCGCGCC
CCTATCTTGGCCCGCCCACCTACTTATGCAGGTATTCCCCGGGGTGCCATTAGTGGTTTTGTGGGCAAGT
GGTTTGACCGCAGTGGTTAGCGGGGTTACAATCAGCCAAGTTATTACACCCTTATTTTACAGTCCAAAAC
CGCAGGGCGGCGTGTGGGGGCTGACGCGTGCCCCCACTCCACAATTTCAAAAAAAAGAGTGGCCACTTGT
CTTTGTTTATGGGCCCCATTGGCGTGGAGCCCCGTTTAATTTTCGGGGGTGTTAGAGACAACCAGTGGAG
TCCGCTGCTGTCGGCGTCCACTCTCTTTCCCCTTGTTACAAATAGAGTGTAACAACATGGTTCACCTGTC
TTGGTCCCTGCCTGGGACACATCTTAATAACCCCAGTATCATATTGCACTAGGATTATGTGTTGCCCATA
GCCATAAATTCGTGTGAGATGGACATCCAGTCTTTACGGCTTGTCCCCACCCCATGGATTTCTATTGTTA
AAGATATTCAGAATGTTTCATTCCTACACTAGTATTTATTGCCCAAGGGGTTTGTGAGGGTTATATTGGT
GTCATAGCACAATGCCACCACTGAACCCCCCGTCCAAATTTTATTCTGGGGGCGTCACCTGAAACCTTGT
TTTCGAGCACCTCACATACACCTTACTGTTCACAACTCAGCAGTTATTCTATTAGCTAAACGAAGGAGAA
TGAAGAAGCAGGCGAAGATTCAGGAGAGTTCACTGCCCGCTCCTTGATCTTCAGCCACTGCCCTTGTGAC
TAAAATGGTTCACTACCCTCGTGGAATCCTGACCCCATGTAAATAAAACCGTGACAGCTCATGGGGTGGG
AGATATCGCTGTTCCTTAGGACCCTTTTACTAACCCTAATTCGATAGCATATGCTTCCCGTTGGGTAACA
TATGCTATTGAATTAGGGTTAGTCTGGATAGTATATACTACTACCCGGGAAGCATATGCTACCCGTTTAG
GGTTAACAAGGGGGCCTTATAAACACTATTGCTAATGCCCTCTTGAGGGTCCGCTTATCGGTAGCTACAC
AGGCCCCTCTGATTGACGTTGGTGTAGCCTCCCGTAGTCTTCCTGGGCCCCTGGGAGGTACATGTCCCCC
AGCATTGGTGTAAGAGCTTCAGCCAAGAGTTACACATAAAGGCAATGTTGTGTTGCAGTCCACAGACTGC
AAAGTCTGCTCCAGGATGAAAGCCACTCAGTGTTGGCAAATGTGCACATCCATTTATAAGGATGTCAACT
ACAGTCAGAGAACCCCTTTGTGTTTGGTCCCCCCCCGTGTCACATGTGGAACAGGGCCCAGTTGGCAAGT
TGTACCAACCAACTGAAGGGATTACATGCACTGCCCCGCGAAGAAGGGGCAGAGATGTCGTAGTCAGGTT
TAGTTCGTCCGGGGCGGGGATCTGGCCGCAAATCAATCTAAAGTATATATGAGTAAACTTGGTCTGACAG
TTACCAATGCTTAATCAGTGAGGCACCTATCTCAGCGATCTGTCTATTTCGTTCATCCATAGTTGCCTGA
CTCCCCGTCGTGTAGATAACTACGATACGGGAGGGCTTACCATCTGGCCCCAGTGCTGCAATGATACCGC
GAGACCCACGCTCACCGGCTCCAGATTTATCAGCAATAAACCAGCCAGCCGGAAGGGCCGAGCGCAGAAG
TGGTCCTGCAACTTTATCCGCCTCCATCCAGTCTATTAATTGTTGCCGGGAAGCTAGAGTAAGTAGTTCG
CCAGTTAATAGTTTGCGCAACGTTGTTGCCATTGCTACAGGCATCGTGGTGTCACGCTCGTCGTTTGGTA
TGGCTTCATTCAGCTCCGGTTCCCAACGATCAAGGCGAGTTACATGATCCCCCATGTTGTGCAAAAAAGC
GGTTAGCTCCTTCGGTCCTCCGATCGTTGTCAGAAGTAAGTTGGCCGCAGTGTTATCACTCATGGTTATG
GCAGCACTGCATAATTCTCTTACTGTCATGCCATCCGTAAGATGCTTTTCTGTGACTGGTGAGTACTCAA
CCAAGTCATTCTGAGAATAGTGTATGCGGCGACCGAGTTGCTCTTGCCCGGCGTCAATACGGGATAATAC
CGCGCCACATAGCAGAACTTTAAAAGTGCTCATCATTGGAAAACGTTCTTCGGGGCGAAAACTCTCAAGG
ATCTTACCGCTGTTGAGATCCAGTTCGATGTAACCCACTCGTGCACCCAACTGATCTTCAGCATCTTTTA
CTTTCACCAGCGTTTCTGGGTGAGCAAAAACAGGAAGGCAAAATGCCGCAAAAAAGGGAATAAGGGCGAC
ACGGAAATGTTGAATACTCATACTCTTCCTTTTTCAATATTATTGAAGCATTTATCAGGGTTATTGTCTC
ATGAGCGGATACATATTTGAATGTATTTAGAAAAATAAACAAATAGGGGTTCCGCGCACATTTCCCCGAA
AAGTGCCAC
Features (pLannotate 1.2.2; 24 found; start..end, strand, type, name):
    394..985     +  LTR            LTR: long terminal repeat from Moloney murine leukemia virus
   1048..1405    +  misc_feature   MMLV Ψ: packaging signal of Moloney murine leukemia virus (MMLV)
   1470..1886    +  CDS            gag (truncated): truncated Moloney murine leukemia virus (MMLV) gag gene lacking the start codon
   1896..2270    +  misc_feature   pol region: Moloney murine leukemia virus (MMLV) pol region containing the splice acceptor site
   2319..5237    +  CDS            PIWIL2: PIWL2_HUMAN - Also known as HILI. Experimental evidence at protein level: Swiss-Prot protein existence level 1. Endoribonuclease that plays a central role during spermatogenesis by repressing transposable elements and preventing their mobilization, which is essential for the germline integrity (By similarity). Plays an essential role in meiotic differentiation of spermatocytes, germ cell differentiation and in self-renewal of spermatogonial stem cells (By similarity). Acts via the piRNA metabolic process, which mediates the repression of transposable elements during meiosis by forming complexe
   5238..5309    +  CDS            3xFLAG: three tandem FLAG® epitope tags
   5507..5969    +  misc_feature   IRES: internal ribosome entry site (IRES) of the encephalomyocarditis virus (EMCV)
   6005..6808    +  CDS            NeoR/KanR: aminoglycoside phosphotransferase from Tn5; aph(3')-II (or nptII); confers resistance to neomycin, kanamycin, and G418 (Geneticin®)
   6904..7025    +  LTR            3' LTR (ΔU3) (fragment): self-inactivating 3' long terminal repeat (LTR) from Moloney murine leukemia virus
   7026..7495    +  LTR            LTR: long terminal repeat from Moloney murine leukemia virus
   7561..7613    -  CDS            lacI (fragment): lac repressor; lacI; The lac repressor binds to the lac operator to inhibit transcription in E. coli. This inhibition can be relieved by adding lactose or isopropyl-β-D-thiogalactopyranoside (IPTG).
   7796..8384    -  rep_origin     ori: high-copy-number ColE1/pMB1/pBR322/pUC origin of replication
   8507..8641    -  polyA_signal   SV40 poly(A) signal: SV40 polyadenylation signal
   8664..8747    -  CDS            large T antigen (fragment): large T antigen from SV40 (simian virus 40)
   8756..8821    -  CDS            dmpM (fragment): DMPM_STRAD - Protein inferred from homology: Swiss-Prot protein existence level 3. From Streptomyces alboniger.
   8871..9470    -  CDS            PuroR: puromycin N-acetyltransferase; pac from Streptomyces alboniger; confers resistance to puromycin
   9553..10052   -  promoter       PGK promoter: mouse phosphoglycerate kinase 1 promoter
  10073..10096   +  promoter       tet promoter (fragment): E. coli promoter for tetracycline efflux protein gene
  10099..10443   +  CDS            BRRF2_EBVB9 (fragment): Protein inferred from homology: Swiss-Prot protein existence level 3. From Epstein-Barr virus (strain B95-8) (HHV-4) (Human herpesvirus 4).
  10481..12406   +  CDS            EBNA1: Epstein-Barr nuclear antigen 1, also known as EBNA-1 crucial for latent viral infection, and for episomal amplification of vectors containing the oriP origin (Okita et al., 2013)
  12489..12707   +  CDS            gL (fragment): GL_EBVB9 - Experimental evidence at protein level: Swiss-Prot protein existence level 1. The heterodimer glycoprotein H-glycoprotein L is required for the fusion of viral and plasma membranes leading to virus entry into the host cell. Acts as a functional inhibitor of gH and maintains gH in an inhibited form. Upon binding to host integrins, gL dissociates from gH leading to activation of the viral fusion glycoproteins gB and gH. Fusion of EBV with B-lymphocytes requires the additional receptor- binding protein gp42, which forms a complex with gH/gL. The heterodimer gH/gL targets also host EPHA
  12880..14557   +  rep_origin     oriP (fragment): Epstein-Barr virus oriP replication origin (Yates et al., 2000)
  15051..15911   -  CDS            AmpR: β-lactamase; bla; confers resistance to ampicillin, carbenicillin, and related antibiotics
  15912..16016   -  promoter       AmpR promoter: bla
