[The description below was written by a language model from this plasmid's Addgene catalogue record and pLannotate feature annotations shown in this document.]
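Description:
LZRS-MS-NEO_PIWIL2-FLAG is a Moloney murine leukemia virus-based retroviral expression vector, about 16 kb in size, that carries full-length human PIWIL2 (HILI) in the LZRS-MS-NEO backbone. It is propagated in E. coli through a ColE1/pUC-type origin with ampicillin selection. The catalogue lists it as low copy and grown in a recombination-tolerant strain, which fits a large plasmid containing repeated LTRs.

The proviral portion is bounded by MMLV LTRs. It contains the Ψ packaging signal, a truncated gag segment lacking its start codon, and a pol fragment that supplies a splice acceptor. No separate internal promoter is annotated, so transcription is presumably driven by the 5′ LTR. The 2.9 kb PIWIL2 coding sequence was inserted at EcoRI sites and is fused at its C terminus to an epitope tag; the catalogue calls this FLAG, while the feature table annotates it as 3xFLAG. An EMCV IRES and the Tn5 neomycin phosphotransferase gene follow, so PIWIL2-FLAG and G418 resistance are translated from one bicistronic transcript, allowing selection of transduced cells.

Outside the LTRs, the backbone carries Epstein-Barr virus EBNA1 and oriP, plus a PGK promoter-driven puromycin resistance cassette with an SV40 polyadenylation signal. These elements allow the plasmid to persist as a selectable episome in packaging cells, which supports sustained virus production. Short annotated fragments such as lacI, large T antigen and flanking EBV genes appear to be backbone remnants.

The vector is intended for stable retroviral expression of tagged PIWIL2 in mammalian cells, and the associated work concerns PIWIL2 loss, transposon activity and tumorigenic phenotypes in colon cancer. The depositor states that discrepancies between the depositor's sequence and the repository's sequences have no functional consequences.
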