Addgene plasmid #242890: LZRS-MS-NEO_PIWIL2-FLAG
Purpose: Retroviral vector expresses FLAG-tagged full length human PIWIL2 (HILI)
Depositing lab: Antonis Kourtidis. Depositing organization: Medical University of South Carolina. Publication: PIWIL2 downregulation in colon cancer promotes transposon activity and pro-tumorigenic phenotypes. Risner A, Nair-Menon J, Cheedipudi A, Delaney JR, Gangaraju V, Kourtidis A. Biol Open. 2025 Aug 11:bio.061942. doi: 10.1242/bio.061942. PubMed 40789164.
Backbone
  Vector backbone: LZRS-MS-NEO
  Backbone size w/o insert (bp): 12972
  Total vector size (bp): 15991
  Vector type: Mammalian Expression, Retroviral
  Selectable markers: Neomycin (select with G418)
Growth in bacteria
  Bacterial resistance: Ampicillin, 100 μg/mL
  Growth temperature: 37°C
  Growth strain: NEB Stable
  Copy number: Low Copy
Gene/Insert
  Gene/Insert name: PIWIL2 (alt name: HILI)
  Species: H. sapiens (human)
  Insert size (bp): 2919
  GenBank ID: NM_001135721
  Entrez Gene: PIWIL2 (a.k.a. CT80, HILI, PIWIL1L, mili)
  Tag / fusion protein: FLAG (C terminal on insert)
  Cloning method: Restriction Enzyme; 5′ cloning site EcoRI (not destroyed); 3′ cloning site EcoRI (not destroyed)
  Sequencing primers: 5′ N/A
Terms and licenses: Academic/Nonprofit Terms; Industry Terms: Not Available to Industry
Depositor comments: The depositor confirms that discrepancies between the depositor's sequence and Addgene's sequences have no functional consequences.
How to cite: LZRS-MS-NEO_PIWIL2-FLAG was a gift from Antonis Kourtidis (Addgene plasmid # 242890 ; http://n2t.net/addgene:242890 ; RRID:Addgene_242890)
